>Addgene plasmid #175391 | p5155 | addgene full sequence | sequence record 348372 | Addgene NGS Result
GTGAAAACCTCTGACACATGCAGCTCCCGGAGACGGTCACAGCTTGTCTGTAAGCGGATGCCGGGAGCAG
ACAAGCCCGTCAGGGCGCGTCAGCGGGTGTTGGCGGGTGTCGGGGCGCAGCCATGACCCAGTCACGTAGC
GATAGCGGAGTGTATACTGGCTTAACTATGCGGCATCAGAGCAGATTGTACTGAGAGTGCACCATATGCG
GTGTGAAATACCGCACAGATGCGTAAGGAGAAAATACCGCATCAGGCGCTCTTCCGCTTCCTCGCTCACT
GACTCGCTGCGCTCGGTCGTTCGGCTGCGGCGAGCGGTATCAGCTCACTCAAAGGCGGTAATACGGTTAT
CCACAGAATCAGGGGATAACGCAGGAAAGAACATGTGAGCAAAAGGCCAGCAAAAGGCCAGGAACCGTAA
AAAGGCCGCGTTGCTGGCGTTTTTCCATAGGCTCCGCCCCCCTGACGAGCATCACAAAAATCGACGCTCA
AGTCAGAGGTGGCGAAACCCGACAGGACTATAAAGATACCAGGCGTTTCCCCCTGGAAGCTCCCTCGTGC
GCTCTCCTGTTCCGACCCTGCCGCTTACCGGATACCTGTCCGCCTTTCTCCCTTCGGGAAGCGTGGCGCT
TTCTCATAGCTCACGCTGTAGGTATCTCAGTTCGGTGTAGGTCGTTCGCTCCAAGCTGGGCTGTGTGCAC
GAACCCCCCGTTCAGCCCGACCGCTGCGCCTTATCCGGTAACTATCGTCTTGAGTCCAACCCGGTAAGAC
ACGACTTATCGCCACTGGCAGCAGCCACTGGTAACAGGATTAGCAGAGCGAGGTATGTAGGCGGTGCTAC
AGAGTTCTTGAAGTGGTGGCCTAACTACGGCTACACTAGAAGGACAGTATTTGGTATCTGCGCTCTGCTG
AAGCCAGTTACCTTCGGAAAAAGAGTTGGTAGCTCTTGATCCGGCAAACAAACCACCGCTGGTAGCGGTG
GTTTTTTTGTTTGCAAGCAGCAGATTACGCGCAGAAAAAAAGGATCTCAAGAAGATCCTTTGATCTTTTC
TACGGGGTCTGACGCTCAGTGGAACGAAAACTCACGTTAAGGGATTTTGGTCATGAGATTATCAAAAAGG
ATCTTCACCTAGATCCTTTTAAATTAAAAATGAAGTTTTAAATCAATCTAAAGTATATATGAGTAAACTT
GGTCTGACAGAAGCTTTCAGAAGAACTCGTCAAGAAGGCGATAGAAGGCGATGCGCTGCGAATCGGGAGC
GGCGATACCGTAAAGCACGAGGAAGCGGTCAGCCCATTCGCCGCCAAGCTCTTCAGCAATATCACGGGTA
GCCAACGCTATGTCCTGATAGCGGTCCGCCACACCCAGCCGGCCACAGTCGATGAATCCAGAAAAGCGGC
CATTTTCCACCATGATATTCGGCAAGCAGGCATCGCCATGGGTCACGACGAGATCCTCGCCGTCGGGCAT
CCGCGCCTTGAGCCTGGCGAACAGTTCGGCTGGCGCGAGCCCCTGATGCTCTTCGTCCAGATCATCCTGA
TCGACAAGACCGGCTTCCATCCGAGTACGTGCTCGCTCGATGCGATGTTTCGCTTGGTGGTCGAATGGGC
AGGTAGCCGGATCAAGCGTATGCAGCCGCCGCATTGCATCAGCCATGATGGATACTTTCTCGGCAGGAGC
AAGGTGAGATGACAGGAGATCCTGCCCCGGCACTTCGCCCAATAGCAGCCAGTCCCTTCCCGCTTCAGTG
ACAACGTCGAGCACAGCTGCGCAAGGAACGCCCGTCGTGGCCAGCCACGATAGCCGCGCTGCCTCGTCTT
GGAGTTCATTCAGGGCACCGGACAGGTCGGTCTTGACAAAAAGAACCGGGCGCCCCTGCGCTGACAGCCG
GAACACGGCGGCATCAGAGCAGCCGATTGTCTGTTGTGCCCAGTCATAGCCGAATAGCCTCTCCACCCAA
GCGGCCGGAGAACCTGCGTGCAATCCATCTTGTTCAATCATACTCTTCCTTTTTCAATATTATTGAAGCA
TTTATCAGGGTTATTGTCTCATGAGCGGATACATATTTGAATGTATTTAGAAAAATAAACAAATAGGGGT
TCCGCGCACATTTCCCCGACCGGTGGCCGGCTTGTCGACGACGGCGGTCTCCGTCGTCAGGATCATCCGG
ATCCAGTACTGGTACCGCTAGCAGATATCGAGCTCGCGGCCGCCTCGAGTCTAGAGTTTAAACTTAATTA
AGGCCGGCTTGTCGACGACGGCGGACTCCGTCGTCAGGATCATCCGGGAATTCATGGAAGCCGGCGGCAC
CTCGCTAACGGATTCACCACTCCAAGAATTGGAGCCAATCAATTCTTGCGGAGAACTGTGAATGCGCAAA
CCAACCCTTGGCAGAACATATCCATCGCGTCCGCCATCTCCAGCAGCCGCACGCGGCGCATCTCGGGCAG
CGTTGGGTCCTGGCCACGGGTGCGCATGATCGTGCTCCTGTCGTTGAGGACCCGGCTAGGCTGGCGGGGT
TGCCTTACTGGTTAGCAGAATGAATCACCGATACGCGAGCGAACGTGAAGCGACTGCTGCTGCAAAACGT
CTGCGACCTGAGCAACAACATGAATGGTCTTCGGTTTCCGTGTTTCGTAAAGTCTGGAAACGCGGAAGTC
AGCGCCCTGCACCATTATGTTCCGGATCTGCATCGCAGGATGCTGCTGGCTACCCTGTGGAACACCTACA
TCTGTATTAACGAAGCGCTGGCATTGACCCTGAGTGATTTTTCTCTGGTCCCGCCGCATCCATACCGCCA
GTTGTTTACCCTCACAACGTTCCAGTAACCGGGCATGTTCATCATCAGTAACCCGTATCGTGAGCATCCT
CTCTCGTTTCATCGGTATCATTACCCCCATGAACAGAAATCCCCCTTACACGGAGGCATCAGTGACCAAA
CAGGAAAAAACCGCCCTTAACATGGCCCGCTTTATCAGAAGCCAGACATTAACGCTTCTGGAGAAACTCA
ACGAGCTGGACGCGGATGAACAGGCAGACATCTGTGAATCGCTTCACGACCACGCTGATGAGCTTTACCG
CAGCTGCCTCGCGCGTTTCGGTGATGACG
Features (pLannotate 1.2.2; 6 found; start..end, strand, type, name):
    116..256     +  misc_feature   bom: basis of mobility region from pBR322
    442..1030    -  rep_origin     ori: high-copy-number ColE1/pMB1/pBR322/pUC origin of replication
   1210..2001    -  CDS            neo: KKA2_KLEPN - Also known as kan, nptII. Experimental evidence at protein level: Swiss-Prot protein existence level 1. Resistance to kanamycin, neomycin, paromomycin, ribostamycin, butirosin and gentamicin B. From Klebsiella pneumoniae.
   2002..2106    -  promoter       AmpR promoter: bla
   2535..2915    -  CDS            YPB1_ECOLX: Protein predicted: Swiss-Prot protein existence level 4. From Escherichia coli.
   2932..14      +  CDS            rop (across the origin): Rop protein, which maintains plasmids at low copy number; rop
