[The description below was written by a language model from this plasmid's Addgene catalogue record and pLannotate feature annotations shown in this document.]
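Description:
p5155 is an empty, low-copy donor backbone derived from pBR322, designed for building large transgene donors for Bxb1 integrase-mediated cassette exchange in mice. According to the record, the original ampicillin resistance gene of pBR322 was replaced with a neomycin/kanamycin resistance gene. A roughly 1.4 kb stretch of the backbone was also swapped for a short synthetic cassette consisting of a Bxb1 attB(GT) site, a multiple cloning site and a Bxb1 attB(GA) site. The sequenced plasmid is about 3.1 kb.

The automated feature table identifies the pBR322-type (ColE1/pMB1) origin of replication, the bom mobilisation region and the rop gene. Rop restrains copy number, which fits the catalogue's low-copy designation even though the annotation tool labels the origin generically as "high-copy". The neo (nptII) coding sequence sits directly downstream of the bla (AmpR) promoter, which provides kanamycin selection in E. coli. A predicted E. coli open reading frame of unknown significance is also annotated. The attB sites and the MCS are not called in the feature table, and the coordinates the depositor gives for the modifications do not match the numbering of the sequenced record, so their positions cannot be confirmed from the annotation.

In use, a transgene is cloned into the MCS so that it is flanked by the two heterologous attB sites. These sites differ in their central dinucleotide (GT versus GA), so each recombines only with its matching attP site. Bxb1 integrase can therefore exchange the cassette directionally into mouse strains carrying dual Bxb1 attP (GT/GA) landing sites. The depositor recommends this low-copy version for inserts larger than 15 kb and points to a high-copy sibling plasmid, p5154, for smaller transgenes.
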