Addgene plasmid #175391: p5155
Purpose: (Empty Backbone) Low Copy Number DNA Donor Vector for Bxb1 Integrase-mediated Cassette Exchange (for inserts >15kb) into dual site mouse strains (Bxb-GT/GA)
Depositing lab: Michael Wiles. Depositing organization: Jackson Laboratory. Publication: Efficient targeted transgenesis of large donor DNA into multiple mouse genetic backgrounds using bacteriophage Bxb1 integrase. Low BE, Hosur V, Lesbirel S, Wiles MV. Sci Rep. 2022 Mar 31;12(1):5424. doi: 10.1038/s41598-022-09445-w. PubMed 35361849.
Backbone
  Vector backbone: pBR322
  Backbone manufacturer: Genscript
  Backbone size (bp): 4361
  Modifications to backbone: replaced AMP-R gene (857bp, 3293-4149) with NEO/KAN-R gene (797bp, p5155: 760-1556). replaced 1366bp (4272-1276) with 174bp: Bxb1 attB(GT)/MCS/Bxb1 attB(GA) - (sequence 1769-1852 in p5155).
  Vector type: Mouse Targeting ; Cloning vector, to be used to deliver transgene into mice with dual heterologous Bxb1 attP sites
Growth in bacteria
  Bacterial resistance: Kanamycin, 50 μg/mL
  Growth temperature: 30°C
  Growth strain: NEB Stable
  Copy number: Low Copy
Gene/Insert
  Sequencing primers: 5′ GATTGTCTGTTGTGCCCAGTCA; 3′ CGCGTATCGGTGATTCATTCT
Terms and licenses: Academic/Nonprofit Terms; Industry Terms: Not Available to Industry
Depositor comments: We recommend this low-copy plasmid for the generation of donor DNA when the inserted transgene size is >15kb. For smaller transgene insertions, we recommend the high-copy plasmid p5154 (Addgene 175390).
How to cite: p5155 was a gift from Michael Wiles (Addgene plasmid # 175391 ; http://n2t.net/addgene:175391 ; RRID:Addgene_175391)
